Addgene plasmid #127650: pLKO.1-puro-Nono-sh1
Purpose: Knock-down of human NONO
Depositing lab: Nicolas Manel. Depositing organization: Institut Curie. Publication: NONO Detects the Nuclear HIV Capsid to Promote cGAS-Mediated Innate Immune Activation. Lahaye X, Gentili M, Silvin A, Conrad C, Picard L, Jouve M, Zueva E, Maurin M, Nadalin F, Knott GJ, Zhao B, Du F, Rio M, Amiel J, Fox AH, Li P, Etienne L, Bond CS, Colleaux L, Manel N. Cell. 2018 Oct 4;175(2):488-501.e22. doi: 10.1016/j.cell.2018.08.062. Epub 2018 Sep 27. PubMed 30270045.
Backbone
  Vector backbone: pLKO.1
  Vector type: Lentiviral
  Selectable markers: Puromycin
Growth in bacteria
  Bacterial resistance: Ampicillin, 100 μg/mL
  Growth temperature: 30°C
  Growth strain: NEB Stable
  Copy number: High Copy
Gene/Insert
  Gene/Insert name: NONO shRNA
  gRNA/shRNA sequence: GCCAGAATTCTACCCTGGAAACTCGAGTTTCCAGGGTAGAATTCTGGC
  Species: H. sapiens (human)
  Entrez Gene: NONO (a.k.a. MRXS34, NMT55, NRB54, P54, P54NRB, PPP1R114)
  Cloning method: Unknown
Terms and licenses: Academic/Nonprofit Terms; Industry Terms: Not Available to Industry
How to cite: pLKO.1-puro-Nono-sh1 was a gift from Nicolas Manel (Addgene plasmid # 127650 ; http://n2t.net/addgene:127650 ; RRID:Addgene_127650)
