[The description below was written by a language model from this plasmid's Addgene catalogue record and pLannotate feature annotations shown in this document.]
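Description:
pLKO.1-puro-Nono-sh1 is a lentiviral shRNA vector built on the pLKO.1 backbone and designed to knock down human NONO (also known as p54nrb). The full 7,084 nt sequence carries a self-inactivating HIV-1 transfer cassette. An RSV enhancer/promoter fused to a truncated 5' LTR drives production of the genomic RNA in packaging cells. It is followed by the Ψ packaging signal with an adjoining gag fragment, the Rev response element for Rev-dependent nuclear export, a cPPT/CTS element that aids nuclear import of the reverse-transcribed genome, and a ΔU3 3' LTR that silences LTR promoter activity after integration. An SV40 poly(A) signal and SV40 origin lie downstream of the 3' LTR. Because the plasmid encodes only fragments of viral genes, packaging and envelope functions must be supplied in trans.

The payload consists of two expression units within the proviral region. A human U6 RNA polymerase III promoter sits immediately upstream of the gap before the cPPT/CTS, which is where the NONO hairpin would reside, although the shRNA itself is not annotated in the feature table. The hairpin is processed into an siRNA that targets the NONO transcript. A human PGK promoter, which spans the sequence origin, drives puromycin N-acetyltransferase so that transduced mammalian cells can be selected with puromycin. In bacteria the plasmid is maintained through a high-copy ColE1/pUC origin with ampicillin resistance. It also retains an f1 origin and residual lac, T7 and T3 elements from its cloning-vector ancestry. The associated publication examined NONO's role in detecting nuclear HIV capsid and promoting cGAS-mediated innate immune activation, consistent with using this construct for stable NONO depletion in human cells.
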