Features (pLannotate 1.2.2; 25 found; start..end, strand, type, name):
    529..1128    +  CDS            PuroR: puromycin N-acetyltransferase; pac from Streptomyces alboniger; confers resistance to puromycin
   1171..1254    +  CDS            nef (fragment): NEF_HV1Z2 - Experimental evidence at protein level: Swiss-Prot protein existence level 1. Extracellular Nef protein targets CD4(+) T-lymphocytes for apoptosis by interacting with CXCR4 surface receptors. From Human immunodeficiency virus type 1 group M subtype D (isolate Z2/CDC-Z34) (HIV-1).
   1256..1489    +  LTR            3' LTR (ΔU3): self-inactivating 3' long terminal repeat (LTR) from HIV-1
   1561..1682    +  polyA_signal   SV40 poly(A) signal: SV40 polyadenylation signal
   1722..1857    +  rep_origin     SV40 ori: SV40 origin of replication
   1878..1896    -  promoter       T7 promoter: promoter for bacteriophage T7 RNA polymerase
   1904..2059    +  CDS            lacZα (fragment): LacZα fragment of β-galactosidase; lacZ fragment
   2064..2492    +  rep_origin     f1 ori (sequence partly withheld): f1 bacteriophage origin of replication; arrow indicates direction of (+) strand synthesis
   2545..2649    +  promoter       AmpR promoter: bla
   2650..3510    +  CDS            AmpR: β-lactamase; bla; confers resistance to ampicillin, carbenicillin, and related antibiotics
   3681..4269    +  rep_origin     ori: high-copy-number ColE1/pMB1/pBR322/pUC origin of replication
   4452..4544    +  CDS            lacI (fragment): lac repressor; lacI; The lac repressor binds to the lac operator to inhibit transcription in E. coli. This inhibition can be relieved by adding lactose or isopropyl-β-D-thiogalactopyranoside (IPTG).
   4557..4578    +  protein_bind   CAP binding site: CAP binding activates transcription in the presence of cAMP. E. coli catabolite activator protein
   4593..4623    +  promoter       lac promoter: promoter for the E. coli lac operon
   4631..4647    +  protein_bind   lac operator: The lac repressor binds to the lac operator to inhibit transcription in E. coli. This inhibition can be relieved by adding lactose or isopropyl-β-D-thiogalactopyranoside (IPTG). lac repressor encoded by lacI
   4692..4710    +  promoter       T3 promoter: promoter for bacteriophage T3 RNA polymerase
   4738..4964    +  promoter       RSV promoter: Rous sarcoma virus enhancer/promoter
   4965..5145    +  LTR            5' LTR (truncated): truncated 5' long terminal repeat (LTR) from HIV-1
   5192..5317    +  misc_feature   HIV-1 Ψ: packaging signal of human immunodeficiency virus type 1
   5301..5664    +  CDS            HIV-1 gag (fragment): gag protein from human immunodeficiency virus 1; gag
   5810..6043    +  misc_feature   RRE: The Rev response element (RRE) of HIV-1 allows for Rev-dependent mRNA export from the nucleus to the cytoplasm.
   6420..6520    +  CDS            Rev (fragment): human immunodeficiency virus 1 (HIV-1) Rev protein; rev; enhances nuclear export of unspliced and incompletely spliced viral mRNAs
   6570..6810    +  promoter       U6 promoter: RNA polymerase III promoter for human U6 snRNA
   6915..7032    +  misc_feature   cPPT/CTS: central polypurine tract and central termination sequence of HIV-1
   7081..507     +  promoter       hPGK promoter (across the origin): human phosphoglycerate kinase 1 promoter
>Addgene plasmid #127650 | pLKO.1-puro-Nono-sh1 | addgene full sequence | sequence record 248973 | Addgene NGS Result
TTGGGGTTGCGCCTTTTCCAAGGCAGCCCTGGGTTTGCGCAGGGACGCGGCTGCTCTGGGCGTGGTTCCG
GGAAACGCAGCGGCGCCGACCCTGGGTCTCGCACATTCTTCACGTCCGTTCGCAGCGTCACCCGGATCTT
CGCCGCTACCCTTGTGGGCCCCCCGGCGACGCTTCCTGCTCCGCCCCTAAGTCGGGAAGGTTCCTTGCGG
TTCGCGGCGTGCCGGACGTGACAAACGGAAGCCGCACGTCTCACTAGTACCCTCGCAGACGGACAGCGCC
AGGGAGCAATGGCAGCGCGCCGACCGCGATGGGCTGTGGCCAATAGCGGCTGCTCAGCAGGGCGCGCCGA
GAGCAGCGGCCGGGAAGGGGCGGTGCGGGAGGCGGGGTGTGGGGCGGTAGTGTGGGCCCTGTTCCTGCCC
GCGCGGTGTTCCGCATTCTGCAAGCCTCCGGAGCGCACGTCGGCAGTCGGCTCCCTCGTTGACCGAATCA
CCGACCTCTCTCCCCAGGGGGATCCACCGGAGCTTACCATGACCGAGTACAAGCCCACGGTGCGCCTCGC
CACCCGCGACGACGTCCCCAGGGCCGTACGCACCCTCGCCGCCGCGTTCGCCGACTACCCCGCCACGCGC
CACACCGTCGATCCGGACCGCCACATCGAGCGGGTCACCGAGCTGCAAGAACTCTTCCTCACGCGCGTCG
GGCTCGACATCGGCAAGGTGTGGGTCGCGGACGACGGCGCCGCGGTGGCGGTCTGGACCACGCCGGAGAG
CGTCGAAGCGGGGGCGGTGTTCGCCGAGATCGGCCCGCGCATGGCCGAGTTGAGCGGTTCCCGGCTGGCC
GCGCAGCAACAGATGGAAGGCCTCCTGGCGCCGCACCGGCCCAAGGAGCCCGCGTGGTTCCTGGCCACCG
TCGGCGTCTCGCCCGACCACCAGGGCAAGGGTCTGGGCAGCGCCGTCGTGCTCCCCGGAGTGGAGGCGGC
CGAGCGCGCCGGGGTGCCCGCCTTCCTGGAGACCTCCGCGCCCCGCAACCTCCCCTTCTACGAGCGGCTC
GGCTTCACCGTCACCGCCGACGTCGAGGTGCCCGAAGGACCGCGCACCTGGTGCATGACCCGCAAGCCCG
GTGCCTGACGCCCGCCCCACGACCCGCAGCGCCCGACCGAAAGGAGCGCACGACCCCATGCATCGGTACC
TTTAAGACCAATGACTTACAAGGCAGCTGTAGATCTTAGCCACTTTTTAAAAGAAAAGGGGGGACTGGAA
GGGCTAATTCACTCCCAACGAAGACAAGATCTGCTTTTTGCTTGTACTGGGTCTCTCTGGTTAGACCAGA
TCTGAGCCTGGGAGCTCTCTGGCTAACTAGGGAACCCACTGCTTAAGCCTCAATAAAGCTTGCCTTGAGT
GCTTCAAGTAGTGTGTGCCCGTCTGTTGTGTGACTCTGGTAACTAGAGATCCCTCAGACCCTTTTAGTCA
GTGTGGAAAATCTCTAGCAGTAGTAGTTCATGTCATCTTATTATTCAGTATTTATAACTTGCAAAGAAAT
GAATATCAGAGAGTGAGAGGAACTTGTTTATTGCAGCTTATAATGGTTACAAATAAAGCAATAGCATCAC
AAATTTCACAAATAAAGCATTTTTTTCACTGCATTCTAGTTGTGGTTTGTCCAAACTCATCAATGTATCT
TATCATGTCTGGCTCTAGCTATCCCGCCCCTAACTCCGCCCATCCCGCCCCTAACTCCGCCCAGTTCCGC
CCATTCTCCGCCCCATGGCTGACTAATTTTTTTTATTTATGCAGAGGCCGAGGCCGCCTCGGCCTCTGAG
CTATTCCAGAAGTAGTGAGGAGGCTTTTTTGGAGGCCTAGGGACGTACCCAATTCGCCCTATAGTGAGTC
GTATTACGCGCGCTCACTGGCCGTCGTTTTACAACGTCGTGACTGGGAAAACCCTGGCGTTACCCAACTT
AATCGCCTTGCAGCACATCCCCCTTTCGCCAGCTGGCGTAATAGCGAAGAGGCCCGCACCGATCGCCCTT
CCCAACAGTTGCGCAGCCTGAATGGCGAATGGG
[124 nt withheld, positions 2064-2187]
C
[91 nt withheld, positions 2189-2279]
A
[49 nt withheld, positions 2281-2329]
CCTTTGACGTTGGAGTCCACGTTCTTT
[37 nt withheld, positions 2357-2393]
ACCCTATCTCGGTCTATTCTTTTGATTTATAAGGGATTTTGCCGATTTCGGCCTATTGGTTAAAAAATGA
GCTGATTTAACAAAAATTTAACGCGAATTTTAACAAAATATTAACGCTTACAATTTAGGTGGCACTTTTC
GGGGAAATGTGCGCGGAACCCCTATTTGTTTATTTTTCTAAATACATTCAAATATGTATCCGCTCATGAG
ACAATAACCCTGATAAATGCTTCAATAATATTGAAAAAGGAAGAGTATGAGTATTCAACATTTCCGTGTC
GCCCTTATTCCCTTTTTTGCGGCATTTTGCCTTCCTGTTTTTGCTCACCCAGAAACGCTGGTGAAAGTAA
AAGATGCTGAAGATCAGTTGGGTGCACGAGTGGGTTACATCGAACTGGATCTCAACAGCGGTAAGATCCT
TGAGAGTTTTCGCCCCGAAGAACGTTTTCCAATGATGAGCACTTTTAAAGTTCTGCTATGTGGCGCGGTA
TTATCCCGTATTGACGCCGGGCAAGAGCAACTCGGTCGCCGCATACACTATTCTCAGAATGACTTGGTTG
AGTACTCACCAGTCACAGAAAAGCATCTTACGGATGGCATGACAGTAAGAGAATTATGCAGTGCTGCCAT
AACCATGAGTGATAACACTGCGGCCAACTTACTTCTGACAACGATCGGAGGACCGAAGGAGCTAACCGCT
TTTTTGCACAACATGGGGGATCATGTAACTCGCCTTGATCGTTGGGAACCGGAGCTGAATGAAGCCATAC
CAAACGACGAGCGTGACACCACGATGCCTGTAGCAATGGCAACAACGTTGCGCAAACTATTAACTGGCGA
ACTACTTACTCTAGCTTCCCGGCAACAATTAATAGACTGGATGGAGGCGGATAAAGTTGCAGGACCACTT
CTGCGCTCGGCCCTTCCGGCTGGCTGGTTTATTGCTGATAAATCTGGAGCCGGTGAGCGTGGGTCTCGCG
GTATCATTGCAGCACTGGGGCCAGATGGTAAGCCCTCCCGTATCGTAGTTATCTACACGACGGGGAGTCA
GGCAACTATGGATGAACGAAATAGACAGATCGCTGAGATAGGTGCCTCACTGATTAAGCATTGGTAACTG
TCAGACCAAGTTTACTCATATATACTTTAGATTGATTTAAAACTTCATTTTTAATTTAAAAGGATCTAGG
TGAAGATCCTTTTTGATAATCTCATGACCAAAATCCCTTAACGTGAGTTTTCGTTCCACTGAGCGTCAGA
CCCCGTAGAAAAGATCAAAGGATCTTCTTGAGATCCTTTTTTTCTGCGCGTAATCTGCTGCTTGCAAACA
AAAAAACCACCGCTACCAGCGGTGGTTTGTTTGCCGGATCAAGAGCTACCAACTCTTTTTCCGAAGGTAA
CTGGCTTCAGCAGAGCGCAGATACCAAATACTGTTCTTCTAGTGTAGCCGTAGTTAGGCCACCACTTCAA
GAACTCTGTAGCACCGCCTACATACCTCGCTCTGCTAATCCTGTTACCAGTGGCTGCTGCCAGTGGCGAT
AAGTCGTGTCTTACCGGGTTGGACTCAAGACGATAGTTACCGGATAAGGCGCAGCGGTCGGGCTGAACGG
GGGGTTCGTGCACACAGCCCAGCTTGGAGCGAACGACCTACACCGAACTGAGATACCTACAGCGTGAGCT
ATGAGAAAGCGCCACGCTTCCCGAAGGGAGAAAGGCGGACAGGTATCCGGTAAGCGGCAGGGTCGGAACA
GGAGAGCGCACGAGGGAGCTTCCAGGGGGAAACGCCTGGTATCTTTATAGTCCTGTCGGGTTTCGCCACC
TCTGACTTGAGCGTCGATTTTTGTGATGCTCGTCAGGGGGGCGGAGCCTATGGAAAAACGCCAGCAACGC
GGCCTTTTTACGGTTCCTGGCCTTTTGCTGGCCTTTTGCTCACATGTTCTTTCCTGCGTTATCCCCTGAT
TCTGTGGATAACCGTATTACCGCCTTTGAGTGAGCTGATACCGCTCGCCGCAGCCGAACGACCGAGCGCA
GCGAGTCAGTGAGCGAGGAAGCGGAAGAGCGCCCAATACGCAAACCGCCTCTCCCCGCGCGTTGGCCGAT
TCATTAATGCAGCTGGCACGACAGGTTTCCCGACTGGAAAGCGGGCAGTGAGCGCAACGCAATTAATGTG
AGTTAGCTCACTCATTAGGCACCCCAGGCTTTACACTTTATGCTTCCGGCTCGTATGTTGTGTGGAATTG
TGAGCGGATAACAATTTCACACAGGAAACAGCTATGACCATGATTACGCCAAGCGCGCAATTAACCCTCA
CTAAAGGGAACAAAAGCTGGAGCTGCAAGCTTAATGTAGTCTTATGCAATACTCTTGTAGTCTTGCAACA
TGGTAACGATGAGTTAGCAACATGCCTTACAAGGAGAGAAAAAGCACCGTGCATGCCGATTGGTGGAAGT
AAGGTGGTACGATCGTGCCTTATTAGGAAGGCAACAGACGGGTCTGACATGGATTGGACGAACCACTGAA
TTGCCGCATTGCAGAGATATTGTATTTAAGTGCCTAGCTCGATACATAAACGGGTCTCTCTGGTTAGACC
AGATCTGAGCCTGGGAGCTCTCTGGCTAACTAGGGAACCCACTGCTTAAGCCTCAATAAAGCTTGCCTTG
AGTGCTTCAAGTAGTGTGTGCCCGTCTGTTGTGTGACTCTGGTAACTAGAGATCCCTCAGACCCTTTTAG
TCAGTGTGGAAAATCTCTAGCAGTGGCGCCCGAACAGGGACTTGAAAGCGAAAGGGAAACCAGAGGAGCT
CTCTCGACGCAGGACTCGGCTTGCTGAAGCGCGCACGGCAAGAGGCGAGGGGCGGCGACTGGTGAGTACG
CCAAAAATTTTGACTAGCGGAGGCTAGAAGGAGAGAGATGGGTGCGAGAGCGTCAGTATTAAGCGGGGGA
GAATTAGATCGCGATGGGAAAAAATTCGGTTAAGGCCAGGGGGAAAGAAAAAATATAAATTAAAACATAT
AGTATGGGCAAGCAGGGAGCTAGAACGATTCGCAGTTAATCCTGGCCTGTTAGAAACATCAGAAGGCTGT
AGACAAATACTGGGACAGCTACAACCATCCCTTCAGACAGGATCAGAAGAACTTAGATCATTATATAATA
CAGTAGCAACCCTCTATTGTGTGCATCAAAGGATAGAGATAAAAGACACCAAGGAAGCTTTAGACAAGAT
AGAGGAAGAGCAAAACAAAAGTAAGACCACCGCACAGCAAGCGGCCGCTGATCTTCAGACCTGGAGGAGG
AGATATGAGGGACAATTGGAGAAGTGAATTATATAAATATAAAGTAGTAAAAATTGAACCATTAGGAGTA
GCACCCACCAAGGCAAAGAGAAGAGTGGTGCAGAGAGAAAAAAGAGCAGTGGGAATAGGAGCTTTGTTCC
TTGGGTTCTTGGGAGCAGCAGGAAGCACTATGGGCGCAGCGTCAATGACGCTGACGGTACAGGCCAGACA
ATTATTGTCTGGTATAGTGCAGCAGCAGAACAATTTGCTGAGGGCTATTGAGGCGCAACAGCATCTGTTG
CAACTCACAGTCTGGGGCATCAAGCAGCTCCAGGCAAGAATCCTGGCTGTGGAAAGATACCTAAAGGATC
AACAGCTCCTGGGGATTTGGGGTTGCTCTGGAAAACTCATTTGCACCACTGCTGTGCCTTGGAATGCTAG
TTGGAGTAATAAATCTCTGGAACAGATTTGGAATCACACGACCTGGATGGAGTGGGACAGAGAAATTAAC
AATTACACAAGCTTAATACACTCCTTAATTGAAGAATCGCAAAACCAGCAAGAAAAGAATGAACAAGAAT
TATTGGAATTAGATAAATGGGCAAGTTTGTGGAATTGGTTTAACATAACAAATTGGCTGTGGTATATAAA
ATTATTCATAATGATAGTAGGAGGCTTGGTAGGTTTAAGAATAGTTTTTGCTGTACTTTCTATAGTGAAT
AGAGTTAGGCAGGGATATTCACCATTATCGTTTCAGACCCACCTCCCAACCCCGAGGGGACCCGACAGGC
CCGAAGGAATAGAAGAAGAAGGTGGAGAGAGAGACAGAGACAGATCCATTCGATTAGTGAACGGATCTCG
ACGGTATCGATCACGAGACTAGCCTCGAGCGGCCGCCCCCTTCACCGAGGGCCTATTTCCCATGATTCCT
TCATATTTGCATATACGATACAAGGCTGTTAGAGAGATAATTGGAATTAATTTGACTGTAAACACAAAGA
TATTAGTACAAAATACGTGACGTAGAAAGTAATAATTTCTTGGGTAGTTTGCAGTTTTAAAATTATGTTT
TAAAATGGACTATCATATGCTTACCGTAACTTGAAAGTATTTCGATTTCTTGGCTTTATATATCTTGTGG
AAAGGACGAAACACCGGGCCAGAATTCTACCCTGGAAACTCGAGTTTCCAGGGTAGAATTCTGGCTTTTT
GAATTCTCGACCTCGAGACAAATGGCAGTATTCATCCACAATTTTAAAAGAAAAGGGGGGATTGGGGGGT
ACAGTGCAGGGGAAAGAATAGTAGACATAATAGCAACAGACATACAAACTAAAGAATTACAAAAACAAAT
TACAAAAATTCAAAATTTTCGGGTTTATTACAGGGACAGCAGAGATCCACTTTGGCCGCGGCTCGAGGGG
G
